Addgene plasmid #202933: Salsa-BC92-P1H8
Purpose: Expression of barcoded reporter plasmid for PRESTO-Salsa; EGFP/BC92
Depositing lab: Noah Palm. Depositing organization: Yale University. Publication: Highly multiplexed bioactivity screening reveals human and microbiota metabolome-GPCRome interactions. Chen H, Rosen CE, Gonzalez-Hernandez JA, Song D, Potempa J, Ring AM, Palm NW. Cell. 2023 Jul 6;186(14):3095-3110.e19. doi: 10.1016/j.cell.2023.05.024. Epub 2023 Jun 14. PubMed 37321219.
Backbone
  Vector backbone: pCER206
  Vector type: Mammalian Expression
Growth in bacteria
  Bacterial resistance: Ampicillin, 100 μg/mL
  Growth temperature: 37°C
  Growth strain: DH5alpha
  Copy number: High Copy
Gene/Insert
  Gene/Insert name: EGFP/BC92
  Species: Synthetic
  Insert size (bp): 730
  Promoter: Tet Response Element (TRE)
  Cloning method: Restriction Enzyme; 5′ cloning site BsrGI (not destroyed); 3′ cloning site HindIII (not destroyed)
  Sequencing primers: 5′ Custom primer (GAAGCGCGATCACATGG)
Terms and licenses: Academic/Nonprofit Terms; Industry Terms: Not Available to Industry
How to cite: Salsa-BC92-P1H8 was a gift from Noah Palm (Addgene plasmid # 202933 ; http://n2t.net/addgene:202933 ; RRID:Addgene_202933)
