[The description below was written by a language model from this plasmid's Addgene catalogue record and pLannotate feature annotations shown in this document.]
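Description:
Salsa-BC92-P1H8 is a mammalian expression plasmid built on the pCER206 backbone, one member of a set of barcoded reporter constructs made for PRESTO-Salsa, a highly multiplexed screening platform for GPCR bioactivity. The sequenced record is about 5.1 kb. It is maintained in E. coli through a high-copy ColE1/pUC-type origin and selected with ampicillin via the AmpR (β-lactamase) gene and its native promoter. No mammalian selection marker is annotated. Short matches to lacI, SV40 large T antigen and an aminoglycoside phosphotransferase appear to be non-functional remnants of earlier cloning steps.

The payload is a synthetic insert of roughly 730 bp, EGFP/BC92, placed between retained BsrGI and HindIII sites and driven by a Tet response element. The feature table shows tetO repeats flanked on one side by a TRE3G-type promoter fragment reading forward into the mammalian codon-optimized EGFP coding sequence. The annotated SV40 poly(A) signal downstream of EGFP is on the opposite strand. On the other side of the tetO repeats, a minimal CMV promoter faces the opposite direction toward an MCS fragment, a rabbit β-globin intron and a β-globin poly(A) signal. This layout resembles a bidirectional Tet-responsive cassette, although no coding sequence other than a short globin fragment is annotated on the reverse arm.

The barcode BC92 is not annotated separately, so its exact position cannot be read from the table. A likely location is just after EGFP, given that the insert is slightly longer than the EGFP coding sequence. In use, a tetracycline-controlled transactivator, which this plasmid does not encode, would activate the TRE and produce a barcoded EGFP transcript. The barcode presumably allows reporter output to be tracked in pooled assays, although the record does not describe this readout.
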