Features (pLannotate 1.2.2; 17 found; start..end, strand, type, name):
      2..55      +  CDS            lacI (fragment): lac repressor; lacI; The lac repressor binds to the lac operator to inhibit transcription in E. coli. This inhibition can be relieved by adding lactose or isopropyl-β-D-thiogalactopyranoside (IPTG).
    388..443     -  polyA_signal   β-globin poly(A) signal: rabbit β-globin polyadenylation signal (Gil and Proudfoot, 1987)
    518..640     -  CDS            HBB: HBB_COLGU - Experimental evidence at transcript level: Swiss-Prot protein existence level 2. Involved in oxygen transport from the lung to the various peripheral tissues. From Colobus guereza (Mantled guereza) (Eastern black-and-white colobus monkey).
    644..1216    -  intron         β-globin intron: intron from rabbit β-globin gene
   1312..1343    -  misc_feature   MCS (fragment): pUC18/19 multiple cloning site
   1437..1475    -  promoter       minimal CMV promoter: human cytomegalovirus (CMV) immediate early promoter
   1493..1708    -  protein_bind   tetracycline response element (fragment): contains seven copies of the tetracycline operator tetO tetracycline repressor TetR
   1708..1753    +  promoter       TRE3GV promoter (fragment): 3rd-generation Tet-responsive promoter that can be activated by binding of Tet-On® 3G, optimized for retroviral and lentiviral vectors
   1829..1856    +  misc_feature   MCS (fragment): pBluescript multiple cloning site
   1861..2580    +  CDS            EGFP: the original enhanced GFP (Yang et al., 1996) mammalian codon-optimized
   2591..2613    +  misc_feature   MCS (fragment): pBluescript multiple cloning site
   2627..2761    -  polyA_signal   SV40 poly(A) signal: SV40 polyadenylation signal
   2784..2867    -  CDS            large T antigen (fragment): large T antigen from SV40 (simian virus 40)
   2861..3091    -  CDS            str (fragment): STR_KLEPN - Protein inferred from homology: Swiss-Prot protein existence level 3. The aminoglycoside phosphotransferases achieve inactivation of their antibiotic substrates by phosphorylation. From Klebsiella pneumoniae.
   3210..3314    +  promoter       AmpR promoter: bla
   3315..4175    +  CDS            AmpR: β-lactamase; bla; confers resistance to ampicillin, carbenicillin, and related antibiotics
   4346..4934    +  rep_origin     ori: high-copy-number ColE1/pMB1/pBR322/pUC origin of replication
>Addgene plasmid #202933 | Salsa-BC92-P1H8 | addgene full sequence | sequence record 413475 | Addgene NGS Result
AGCGCCCAATACGCAAACCGCCTCTCCCCGCGCGTTGGCCGATTCATTAATGCAGTCGAGGGATCTCCAT
AAGAGAAGAGGGACAGCTATGACTGGGAGTAGTCAGGAGAGGAGGAAAAATCTGGCTAGTAAAACATGTA
AGGAAAATTTTAGGGATGTTAAAGAAAAAAATAACACAAAACAAAATATAAAAAAAATCTAACCTCAAGT
CAAGGCTTTTCTATGGAATAAGGAATGGACAGCAGGGGGCTGTTTCATATACTGATGACCTCTTTATAGC
CAACCTTTGTTCATGGCAGCCAGCATATGGGCATATGTTGCCAAACTCTAAACCAAATACTCATTCTGAT
GTTTTAAATGATTTGCCCTCCCATATGTCCTTCCGAGTGAGAGACACAAAAAATTCCAACACACTATTGC
AATGAAAATAAATTTCCTTTATTAGCCAGAAGTCAGATGCTCAAGGGGCTTCATGATGTCCCCATAATTT
TTGGCAGAGGGAAAAAGATCGATCTCAGTGGTATTTGTGAGCCAGGGCATTGGCCACACCAGCCACCACC
TTCTGATAGGCAGCCTGCACCTGAGGAGTGAATTCTTTGCCAAAATGATGAGACAGCACAACAACCAGCA
CGTTGCCCAGGAGCTGTAGGAAAGAGAAGAAGGCATGAACATGGTTAGCAGAGGGGCCCGGTTTGGACTC
AGAGTATTTTATCCTCATCTCAAACAGTGTATATCATTGTAACCATAAAGAGAAAGGCAGGATGATGACC
AGGGTGTAGTTGTTTCTACCAATAAGAATATTTCCACGCCAGCCAGAATTTATATGCAGAAATATTCTAC
CTTATCATTTAATTATAACAATTGTTCTCTAAAACTGTGCTGAAGTACAATATAATATACCCTGATTGCC
TTGAAAAAAAAGTGATTAGAGAAAGTACTTACAATCTGACAAATAAACAAAAGTGAATTTAAAAATTCGT
TACAAATGCAAGCTAAAGTTTAACGAAAAAGTTACAGAAAATGAAAAGAAAATAAGAGGAGACAATGGTT
GTCAACAGAGTAGAAAGTGAAAGAAACAAAATTATCATGAGGGTCCATGGTGATACAAGGGACATCTTCC
CATTCTAAACAACACCCTGAAAACTTTGCCCCCTCCATATAACATGAATTTTACAATAGCGAAAAAGAAA
GAACAATCAAGGGTCCCCAAACTCACCCTGAAGTTCTCAGCTCTAGAGATATCGTCGAGGCCGCGCTAGC
GTTTAAACTGTCGACCTTAATTAAGAGATCTGCTCGAGGCGCGTCAGCTGACTAGAGGATCCCCGGGTAC
CGAGCTCGAATTCGGGGCCGCGGAGGCTGGATCGGTCCCGGTGTCTTCTATGGAGGTCAAAACAGCGTGG
ATGGCGTCTCCAGGCGATCTGACGGTTCACTAAACGAGCTCTGCTTATATAGGCCTCCCACCGTACACGC
CTACCTCGACCCGGGTACCGAGCTCGACTTTCACTTTTCTCTATCACTGATAGGGAGTGGTAAACTCGAC
TTTCACTTTTCTCTATCACTGATAGGGAGTGGTAAACTCGACTTTCACTTTTCTCTATCACTGATAGGGA
GTGGTAAACTCGACTTTCACTTTTCTCTATCACTGATAGGGAGTGGTAAACTCGACTTTCACTTTTCTCT
ATCACTGATAGGGAGTGGTAAACTCGACCTATATAAGCAGAGCTCGTTTAGTGAACCGTCAGATCGCCTG
GAGACGCCATCCACGCTGTTTTGACCTCCATAGAAGACACCGGGACCGATCCAGCCTCCGCGGCCCCGAA
TTCCTGCAGCGGCCGCTCTAGAACTAGTGGATCCCCGCGGATGGTGAGCAAGGGCGAGGAGCTGTTCACC
GGGGTGGTGCCCATCCTGGTCGAGCTGGACGGCGACGTAAACGGCCACAAGTTCAGCGTGTCCGGCGAGG
GCGAGGGCGATGCCACCTACGGCAAGCTGACCCTGAAGTTCATCTGCACCACCGGCAAGCTGCCCGTGCC
CTGGCCCACCCTCGTGACCACCCTGACCTACGGCGTGCAGTGCTTCAGCCGCTACCCCGACCACATGAAG
CAGCACGACTTCTTCAAGTCCGCCATGCCCGAAGGCTACGTCCAGGAGCGCACCATCTTCTTCAAGGACG
ACGGCAACTACAAGACCCGCGCCGAGGTGAAGTTCGAGGGCGACACCCTGGTGAACCGCATCGAGCTGAA
GGGCATCGACTTCAAGGAGGACGGCAACATCCTGGGGCACAAGCTGGAGTACAACTACAACAGCCACAAC
GTCTATATCATGGCCGACAAGCAGAAGAACGGCATCAAGGTGAACTTCAAGATCCGCCACAACATCGAGG
ACGGCAGCGTGCAGCTCGCCGACCACTACCAGCAGAACACCCCCATCGGCGACGGCCCCGTGCTGCTGCC
CGACAACCACTACCTGAGCACCCAGTCCGCCCTGAGCAAAGACCCCAACGAGAAGCGCGATCACATGGTC
CTGCTGGAGTTCGTGACCGCCGCCGGGATCACTCTCGGCATGGACGAGCTGTACAAGTAACATGTTCGGT
GAATTCGATATCAAGCTTGTCGACCTAGTTCTAGAGGATCCAGACATGATAAGATACATTGATGAGTTTG
GACAAACCACAACTAGAATGCAGTGAAAAAAATGCTTTATTTGTGAAATTTGTGATGCTATTGCTTTATT
TGTAACCATTATAAGCTGCAATAAACAAGTTAACAACAACAATTGCATTCATTTTATGTTTCAGGTTCAG
GGGGAGGTGTGGGAGGTTTTTTAAAGCAAGTAAAACCTCTACAAATGTGGTATGGCTGATTATGATCCTG
CAAGCCTCGTCGTCCTGGCCGGACCACGCTATCTGTGCAAGGTCCCCGGCCCCGGACGCGCGCTCCATGA
GCAGAGCGCCCGCCGCCGAGGCGAAGACTCGGGCGGCGCCCTGCCCGTCCCACCAGGTCAACAGGCGGTA
ACCGGCCTCTTCATCGGGAATGCGCGCGACCTTCAGCATCGCCGGCATGTCCCCCTGGCGGACGGGAAGT
ATCCAGCTCGACCAAGCTGGCCGCGTCGAGTGAAGACGAAAGGGCCTCGTGATACGCCTATTTTTATAGG
TTAATGTCATGATAATAATGGTTTCTTAGACGTCAGGTGGCACTTTTCGGGGAAATGTGCGCGGAACCCC
TATTTGTTTATTTTTCTAAATACATTCAAATATGTATCCGCTCATGAGACAATAACCCTGATAAATGCTT
CAATAATATTGAAAAAGGAAGAGTATGAGTATTCAACATTTCCGTGTCGCCCTTATTCCCTTTTTTGCGG
CATTTTGCCTTCCTGTTTTTGCTCACCCAGAAACGCTGGTGAAAGTAAAAGATGCTGAAGATCAGTTGGG
TGCACGAGTGGGTTACATCGAACTGGATCTCAACAGCGGTAAGATCCTTGAGAGTTTTCGCCCCGAAGAA
CGTTTTCCAATGATGAGCACTTTTAAAGTTCTGCTATGTGGCGCGGTATTATCCCGTGTTGACGCCGGGC
AAGAGCAACTCGGTCGCCGCATACACTATTCTCAGAATGACTTGGTTGAGTACTCACCAGTCACAGAAAA
GCATCTTACGGATGGCATGACAGTAAGAGAATTATGCAGTGCTGCCATAACCATGAGTGATAACACTGCG
GCCAACTTACTTCTGACAACGATCGGAGGACCGAAGGAGCTAACCGCTTTTTTGCACAACATGGGGGATC
ATGTAACTCGCCTTGATCGTTGGGAACCGGAGCTGAATGAAGCCATACCAAACGACGAGCGTGACACCAC
GATGCCTGTAGCAATGGCAACAACGTTGCGCAAACTATTAACTGGCGAACTACTTACTCTAGCTTCCCGG
CAACAATTAATAGACTGGATGGAGGCGGATAAAGTTGCAGGACCACTTCTGCGCTCGGCCCTTCCGGCTG
GCTGGTTTATTGCTGATAAATCTGGAGCCGGTGAGCGTGGGTCTCGCGGTATCATTGCAGCACTGGGGCC
AGATGGTAAGCCCTCCCGTATCGTAGTTATCTACACGACGGGGAGTCAGGCAACTATGGATGAACGAAAT
AGACAGATCGCTGAGATAGGTGCCTCACTGATTAAGCATTGGTAACTGTCAGACCAAGTTTACTCATATA
TACTTTAGATTGATTTAAAACTTCATTTTTAATTTAAAAGGATCTAGGTGAAGATCCTTTTTGATAATCT
CATGACCAAAATCCCTTAACGTGAGTTTTCGTTCCACTGAGCGTCAGACCCCGTAGAAAAGATCAAAGGA
TCTTCTTGAGATCCTTTTTTTCTGCGCGTAATCTGCTGCTTGCAAACAAAAAAACCACCGCTACCAGCGG
TGGTTTGTTTGCCGGATCAAGAGCTACCAACTCTTTTTCCGAAGGTAACTGGCTTCAGCAGAGCGCAGAT
ACCAAATACTGTTCTTCTAGTGTAGCCGTAGTTAGGCCACCACTTCAAGAACTCTGTAGCACCGCCTACA
TACCTCGCTCTGCTAATCCTGTTACCAGTGGCTGCTGCCAGTGGCGATAAGTCGTGTCTTACCGGGTTGG
ACTCAAGACGATAGTTACCGGATAAGGCGCAGCGGTCGGGCTGAACGGGGGGTTCGTGCACACAGCCCAG
CTTGGAGCGAACGACCTACACCGAACTGAGATACCTACAGCGTGAGCTATGAGAAAGCGCCACGCTTCCC
GAAGGGAGAAAGGCGGACAGGTATCCGGTAAGCGGCAGGGTCGGAACAGGAGAGCGCACGAGGGAGCTTC
CAGGGGGAAACGCCTGGTATCTTTATAGTCCTGTCGGGTTTCGCCACCTCTGACTTGAGCGTCGATTTTT
GTGATGCTCGTCAGGGGGGCGGAGCCTATGGAAAAACGCCAGCAACGCGGCCTTTTTACGGTTCCTGGCC
TTTTGCTGGCCTTTTGCTCACATGTTCTTTCCTGCGTTATCCCCTGATTCTGTGGATAACCGTATTACCG
CCTTTGAGTGAGCTGATACCGCTCGCCGCAGCCGAACGACCGAGCGCAGCGAGTCAGTGAGCGAGGAAGC
GGAAG
