>Addgene plasmid #202933 | Salsa-BC92-P1H8 | depositor partial sequence | sequence record 393806 | BC92
CATGTTCGGT
